Addgene plasmid #49867: pAW8ENdeI-cyEGFP-spo5DSR
Purpose: (Empty Backbone) for Cre-lox cassette exchange of C-terminal yEGFP tagged gene sequences together with the S. pombe spo5 gene DSR element into the S. pombe urg1 locus
Depositing lab: Tony Carr. Depositing organization: University of Sussex. Publication: Optimisation of the Schizosaccharomyces pombe urg1 Expression System. Watson AT, Daigaku Y, Mohebi S, Etheridge TJ, Chahwan C, Murray JM, Carr AM. PLoS One. 2013 Dec 20;8(12):e83800. doi: 10.1371/journal.pone.0083800. PubMed 24376751.
Backbone
  Vector backbone: pUC
  Vector type: Cre/Lox
  Selectable markers: LEU2
  Tag / fusion protein: yEGFP (C terminal on backbone)
Growth in bacteria
  Bacterial resistance: Ampicillin, 100 μg/mL
  Growth temperature: 37°C
  Growth strain: DH5alpha
  Copy number: High Copy
Gene/Insert
  Cloning method: Restriction Enzyme
Terms and licenses: Academic/Nonprofit Terms; Industry Terms: Not Available to Industry
Depositor comments: This plasmid contains a wild-type loxP site and a mutant loxP site termed loxM3. Addgene's mapping software can not differentiate between the two sites and identifies the loxM3 site as loxP. The locations of the loxP and loxM3 sites are: loxP = 3859-3892 loxM3 = 4918-4951
How to cite: pAW8ENdeI-cyEGFP-spo5DSR was a gift from Tony Carr (Addgene plasmid # 49867 ; http://n2t.net/addgene:49867 ; RRID:Addgene_49867)
