[The description below was written by a language model from this plasmid's Addgene catalogue record and pLannotate feature annotations shown in this document.]
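Description:
pAW8ENdeI-cyEGFP-spo5DSR is a 9.2 kb empty-backbone Cre/lox vector for recombinase-mediated cassette exchange in the fission yeast Schizosaccharomyces pombe. It is built on a pUC-type backbone and is propagated in E. coli at high copy from the ColE1/pUC origin under ampicillin selection (AmpR). In S. pombe it is maintained episomally through the ars1 autonomously replicating sequence and selected with the S. cerevisiae LEU2 marker, which is expressed from its own promoter.

The exchangeable cassette is bounded by a wild-type loxP site and a mutant site, loxM3. The depositor notes that loxM3 lies just downstream of the payload and that mapping software mislabels it as loxP; it is absent from the feature table altogether. Heterologous lox sites of this kind are used because they do not recombine efficiently with each other, so the intervening segment is swapped directionally with a matching loxP/loxM3-flanked target rather than simply excised. Here the target is the urg1 locus.

Between the sites lie a short fragment of the uracil-inducible urg1 promoter, a yeast-enhanced GFP coding sequence, and, according to the catalogue entry, the DSR element of the S. pombe spo5 gene, which is not annotated. A gene of interest is cloned by restriction enzymes upstream of yEGFP to give a C-terminal fusion. The plasmid name suggests an NdeI cloning site, though the record does not describe it.

Outside the cassette, the plasmid carries its own Cre recombinase gene under the thiamine-repressible nmt1 promoter, which supplies the enzyme for the exchange. The resulting integrants express tagged proteins from the urg1 locus. Several small annotated fragments (lacZα, lacI, rop, bom, NFS1, hus5, calmodulin) appear to be backbone remnants or incidental matches.
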