Features (pLannotate 1.2.2; 23 found; start..end, strand, type, name):
    103..243     -  CDS            NFS1 (fragment): NFS1_YEAST - Also known as SPL1 From Saccharomyces cerevisiae (strain ATCC 204508 / S288c) (Baker's yeast).
    349..414     -  CDS            hus5 (fragment): UBC9_SCHPO - Also known as ubc9. Experimental evidence at protein level: Swiss-Prot protein existence level 1. Catalyzes the covalent attachment of ubiquitin-like protein SUMO/Smt3 to other proteins. Required for efficient recovery from DNA damage or S-phase arrest and normal mitosis. This may be as part of a checkpoint independent recovery process. From Schizosaccharomyces pombe (strain 972 / ATCC 24843) (Fission yeast).
    575..1354    +  rep_origin     ars1: Schizosaccharomyces pombe autonomously replicating sequence ars1
   1433..1482    -  misc_feature   bom (fragment): basis of mobility region from pBR322
   1584..1619    -  CDS            rop (fragment): Rop protein, which maintains plasmids at low copy number; rop
   1714..1818    +  promoter       AmpR promoter: bla
   1819..2679    +  CDS            AmpR: β-lactamase; bla; confers resistance to ampicillin, carbenicillin, and related antibiotics
   2850..3438    +  rep_origin     ori: high-copy-number ColE1/pMB1/pBR322/pUC origin of replication
   3621..3713    +  CDS            lacI (fragment): lac repressor; lacI; The lac repressor binds to the lac operator to inhibit transcription in E. coli. This inhibition can be relieved by adding lactose or isopropyl-β-D-thiogalactopyranoside (IPTG).
   3726..3747    +  protein_bind   CAP binding site: CAP binding activates transcription in the presence of cAMP. E. coli catabolite activator protein
   3762..3792    +  promoter       lac promoter: promoter for the E. coli lac operon
   3800..3816    +  protein_bind   lac operator: The lac repressor binds to the lac operator to inhibit transcription in E. coli. This inhibition can be relieved by adding lactose or isopropyl-β-D-thiogalactopyranoside (IPTG). lac repressor encoded by lacI
   3859..3892    +  protein_bind   loxP: Cre-mediated recombination occurs in the 8-bp core sequence (GCATACAT). Cre recombinase
   3899..3935    +  promoter       urg1 promoter (fragment): urg1 promoter from Schizosaccharomyces pombe, conferring rapid uracil-induced expression
   4026..4742    +  CDS            yeGFP: yeast-enhanced green fluorescent protein codons optimized for translation in S. cerevisiae and C. albicans
   4954..5111    +  CDS            lacZα (fragment): LacZα fragment of β-galactosidase; lacZ fragment
   5117..5168    -  misc_feature   bom (fragment): basis of mobility region from pBR322
   5179..5195    +  CDS            calmodulin (fragment): calcium-binding protein
   5743..6735    -  CDS            Cre: site-specific recombinase Cre is a site-specific recombinase from bacteriophage P1. Recombination occurs at loxP sequences.
   6785..6823    -  CDS            Cre (fragment): site-specific recombinase Cre is a site-specific recombinase from bacteriophage P1. Recombination occurs at loxP sequences.
   6826..7431    -  promoter       nmt1 promoter (fragment): wild-type nmt1 promoter from Schizosaccharomyces pombe, conferring strong thiamine-repressible expression
   7449..7838    +  promoter       LEU2 promoter: S. cerevisiae LEU2
   7869..8960    +  CDS            LEU2: LEU3_YEAST - Experimental evidence at protein level: Swiss-Prot protein existence level 1. Catalyzes the oxidation of 3-carboxy-2-hydroxy-4- methylpentanoate (3-isopropylmalate) to 3-carboxy-4-methyl-2- oxopentanoate. The product decarboxylates to 4-methyl-2 oxopentanoate. From Saccharomyces cerevisiae (strain ATCC 204508 / S288c) (Baker's yeast).
>Addgene plasmid #49867 | pAW8ENdeI-cyEGFP-spo5DSR | depositor full sequence | sequence record 74365 | pAW8ENdeI-cyEGFP-spo5DSR sequence 9220 bps
CAAAAAGTTAGGTGTAACAGAAAATCATGAAACTATGATTTCTAATTTATATATTGGAGGATTTTCTCTA
AAAAAAAAAATACAACAAATAAAAAACACTCAATGACCTGACCATTTGATGGAGTTTAAGTCAATACCTT
CTTGAACCATTTCCCATAATGGTGAAAGTTCCCTCAAGAATTTTACTCTGTCAGAAACGGCCTTAACGAC
GTAGTCGATCCGGACGATGGCCAACCTTCCAATTCATTAAATCGAGTCCTCCATCAGATGATTTACAAGG
TTTTGCATAGAATCCCTAAGTAAGAGAAGTTGTTAGTGATTTCTTCAAGTTTACTAAAATTTACATACAA
ATGGATGATCTCTTCTCCATTGTTTCCTTTCTTCTTGCAAACGCGTTTTACAAAGAGATGACATGCTATT
TTCTGATTATTTTTTTCTATAGTTTTCTATTTTGTACGTCCTTGGGAGTCCGAAATGTAAAATCGGGGTA
TGGTTAGTAGCGGCAGCGTTCATTATGGTATATAAAAGATAAAAAGTAGGGGCAAGCGAGACAGAATGGG
ATACAAGGGCATCGTCTATAATTATAGCTAAAAATTGTATTTTAATTTGTATTTTTTGTAATTTTATTTC
TCATTGTTTTACTTAAAATGAATGCGAATTAGAGAAAACTTCAACGAAATGTCAAAATAAGCTCAGCAAA
ATATACAATTTTAGGGAAAGCGATCAGCAACTTATTCTCCGGTGTAGATTCTTTTTCTTCATAAATTCCA
ACAATGTAACTGCCAATTGATTTTTCTCTAGATGCTAATAAATTGAAACTAATGAATATAATAACACAGG
TTTTGATAAATTGTAAACTCTTACTCAAAAAAAGAATGTTAAAACTAATTTAACCTTTTTATAAAGGCTC
ATGGCGTTAAAGAGGATAGTAAAAATTCTACAATTTTTTAATTTAATGTCACAATTGTCTTGCGAATATA
ATTCTATTAATTTTCGCTAACTGCTGTTTTAGTACTATTACTTTCAATATGCCTTATATGCAACTTTAAT
TCATGAAGAATGCAATATTTTTGCAATCTTTCTTGTACTGAGCGCTTTTTATCATTTAGTACTCATTATT
TAATTTTTCAGTAAAGGGCAATAAATAAATTTGTAGAAGATGCAATGTAATCTCCTCTATCCTTTTGCTC
ATGTTTATGAGTATACCTAGTCTAGAAAGGCTTGTATTTAAAATATTATTCAATAAAAATTCACAATTTT
TACGACATGTGCTACCATTCACTTAACTTCCTGATTATAAAATTGGTTCGTTTATACTAATTACTTAAGT
ACCTTTAACTAAACAAAATGCCTATATATATATTAATTTACAATGAGTGTCAGATAAGTCACTATGTCCG
AGTGGTTAAGGAGTTAGACTCGCCATCGATGGTATGGTGCACTCTCAGTACAATCTGCTCTGATGCCGCA
TAGTTAAGCCAGCCCCGACACCCGCCAACACCCGCTGACGCGCCCTGACGGGCTTGTCTGCTCCCGGCAT
CCGCTTACAGACAAGCTGTGACCGTCTCCGGGAGCTGCATGTGTCAGAGGTTTTCACCGTCATCACCGAA
ACGCGCGAGACGAAAGGGCCTCGTGATACGCCTATTTTTATAGGTTAATGTCATGATAATAATGGTTTCT
TAGACGTCAGGTGGCACTTTTCGGGGAAATGTGCGCGGAACCCCTATTTGTTTATTTTTCTAAATACATT
CAAATATGTATCCGCTCATGAGACAATAACCCTGATAAATGCTTCAATAATATTGAAAAAGGAAGAGTAT
GAGTATTCAACATTTCCGTGTCGCCCTTATTCCCTTTTTTGCGGCATTTTGCCTTCCTGTTTTTGCTCAC
CCAGAAACGCTGGTGAAAGTAAAAGATGCTGAAGATCAGTTGGGTGCACGAGTGGGTTACATCGAACTGG
ATCTCAACAGCGGTAAGATCCTTGAGAGTTTTCGCCCCGAAGAACGTTTTCCAATGATGAGCACTTTTAA
AGTTCTGCTATGTGGCGCGGTATTATCCCGTATTGACGCCGGGCAAGAGCAACTCGGTCGCCGCATACAC
TATTCTCAGAATGACTTGGTTGAGTACTCACCAGTCACAGAAAAGCATCTTACGGATGGCATGACAGTAA
GAGAATTATGCAGTGCTGCCATAACCATGAGTGATAACACTGCGGCCAACTTACTTCTGACAACGATCGG
AGGACCGAAGGAGCTAACCGCTTTTTTGCACAACATGGGGGATCATGTAACTCGCCTTGATCGTTGGGAA
CCGGAGCTGAATGAAGCCATACCAAACGACGAGCGTGACACCACGATGCCTGTAGCAATGGCAACAACGT
TGCGCAAACTATTAACTGGCGAACTACTTACTCTAGCTTCCCGGCAACAATTAATAGACTGGATGGAGGC
GGATAAAGTTGCAGGACCACTTCTGCGCTCGGCCCTTCCGGCTGGCTGGTTTATTGCTGATAAATCTGGA
GCCGGTGAGCGTGGGTCTCGCGGTATCATTGCAGCACTGGGGCCAGATGGTAAGCCCTCCCGTATCGTAG
TTATCTACACGACGGGGAGTCAGGCCACTATGGATGAACGAAATAGACAGATCGCTGAGATAGGTGCCTC
ACTGATTAAGCATTGGTAACTGTCAGACCAAGTTTACTCATATATACTTTAGATTGATTTAAAACTTCAT
TTTTAATTTAAAAGGATCTAGGTGAAGATCCTTTTTGATAATCTCATGACCAAAATCCCTTAACGTGAGT
TTTCGTTCCACTGAGCGTCAGACCCCGTAGAAAAGATCAAAGGATCTTCTTGAGATCCTTTTTTTCTGCG
CGTAATCTGCTGCTTGCAAACAAAAAAACCACCGCTACCAGCGGTGGTTTGTTTGCCGGATCAAGAGCTA
CCAACTCTTTTTCCGAAGGTAACTGGCTTCAGCAGAGCGCAGATACCAAATACTGTTCTTCTAGTGTAGC
CGTAGTTAGGCCACCACTTCAAGAACTCTGTAGCACCGCCTACATACCTCGCTCTGCTAATCCTGTTACC
AGTGGCTGCTGCCAGTGGCGATAAGTCGTGTCTTACCGGGTTGGACTCAAGACGATAGTTACCGGATAAG
GCGCAGCGGTCGGGCTGAACGGGGGGTTCGTGCACACAGCCCAGCTTGGAGCGAACGACCTACACCGAAC
TGAGATACCTACAGCGTGAGCTATGAGAAAGCGCCACGCTTCCCGAAGGGAGAAAGGCGGACAGGTATCC
GGTAAGCGGCAGGGTCGGAACAGGAGAGCGCACGAGGGAGCTTCCAGGGGGAAACGCCTGGTATCTTTAT
AGTCCTGTCGGGTTTCGCCACCTCTGACTTGAGCGTCGATTTTTGTGATGCTCGTCAGGGGGGCGGAGCC
TATGGAAAAACGCCAGCAACGCGGCCTTTTTACGGTTCCTGGCCTTTTGCTGGCCTTTTGCTCACATGTT
CTTTCCTGCGTTATCCCCTGATTCTGTGGATAACCGTATTACCGCCTTTGAGTGAGCTGATACCGCTCGC
CGCAGCCGAACGACCGAGCGCAGCGAGTCAGTGAGCGAGGAAGCGGAAGAGCGCCCAATACGCAAACCGC
CTCTCCCCGCGCGTTGGCCGATTCATTAATGCAGCTGGCACGACAGGTTTCCCGACTGGAAAGCGGGCAG
TGAGCGCAACGCAATTAATGTGAGTTAGCTCACTCATTAGGCACCCCAGGCTTTACACTTTATGCTTCCG
GCTCGTATGTTGTGTGGAATTGTGAGCGGATAACAATTTCACACAGGAAACAGCTATGACCATGATTACG
CCAAGCTTATAACTTCGTATAGCATACATTATACGAAGTTATTGCTAGCCGTTTTCTTCAATTACTAAAT
TAGAACTAATTCAATCATATGCTGGCATGCGGAGAGCTCGGAGTCGACGAGACTAGTACTGGTTCTACAG
GATCAACCGGCTCCACGGGGTCGATGGGTAGATCTATGTCTAAAGGTGAAGAATTATTCACTGGTGTTGT
CCCAATTTTGGTTGAATTAGATGGTGATGTTAATGGTCACAAATTTTCTGTCTCCGGTGAAGGTGAAGGT
GATGCTACTTACGGTAAATTGACCTTAAAATTTATTTGTACTACTGGTAAATTGCCAGTTCCATGGCCAA
CCTTAGTCACTACTTTAACTTATGGTGTTCAATGTTTTTCTAGATACCCAGATCACATGAAACAACATGA
CTTTTTCAAGTCTGCCATGCCAGAAGGTTATGTTCAAGAAAGAACTATTTTTTTCAAAGATGACGGTAAC
TACAAGACCAGAGCTGAAGTCAAGTTTGAAGGTGATACCTTAGTTAATAGAATCGAATTAAAAGGTATTG
ATTTTAAAGAAGATGGTAACATTTTAGGTCACAAATTGGAATACAACTATAACTCTCACAATGTTTACAT
CATGGCTGACAAACAAAAGAATGGTATCAAAGTTAACTTCAAAATTAGACACAACATTGAAGATGGTTCT
GTTCAATTAGCTGACCATTATCAACAAAATACTCCAATTGGTGATGGTCCAGTCTTGTTACCAGACAACC
ATTACTTATCCACTCAATCTGCCTTATCCAAAGATCCAAACGAAAAGAGAGACCACATGGTCTTGTTAGA
ATTTGTTACTGCTGCTGGTATTACCCATGGTATGGATGAATTGTACAAATAAAGATCTCCCGGGACTACG
CCATATCATGCCCATCCCGCTACTTCTGCTGCTAATTAAATTTAAACATCTTTCCAGCATTTACTTGAAC
ATCAAACTCTAATATCGAAATCTTTTCAAACACTTATCACATACTCAAACTTAAACCAACATAAAACCTG
TTAGACAAAGCCCCGGGATAACTTCGTATATGGTATTATATACGAAGTTATGAATTCACTGGCCGTCGTT
TTACAACGTCGTGACTGGGAAAACCCTGGCGTTACCCAACTTAATCGCCTTGCAGCACATCCCCCTTTCG
CCAGCTGGCGTAATAGCGAAGAGGCCCGCACCGATCGCCCTTCCCAACAGTTGCGCAGCCTGAATGGCGA
ATGGCGCCTGATGCGGTATTTTCTCCTTACGCATCTGTGCGGTATTTCACACCGCATACCATCGTCCGGA
TCAATGAAGTAGATGAGTTTACTACCTGTATATACTTTTTTTTTTGTCAAAGTCACTTTTATGGCATTTC
CATGTTGAAGGATTAGCCACAGCACTAAATTTTCAGCGTATGATTGCTTTTAAATATTTAATTTTCATCG
TTTTTTAATTAATATTCAAAACGATTTAATGCCTTCTACATCTGAAGTCAAGCTCATAGACTCGGGTTGG
GTAGCTAAAACTACATCTAACACGAAGGGGTATAGCCTTCTTAAAGTATACTCATGTATAAACGTTTTGG
GTTCATATTTTTGGGCCACGTGGTTTATAAAAATTCTTAACTACACCACTCGGTATCCCGCACCCGTCTA
CGTTTCTACGATTTCGAGCTAATATTGAGTAAAGTGATTAGCAAAAAAAATAAAAGTACTCGTTGTCGGA
GATCAAGAATTTTTCTATTATCTCATCTAAACCACTTTCTAAAAGCGAAAAACAAAATCGTAATATGCAG
CTTGAATGGGCTTCCATAGTTTGAAAGAAAAACCCTAGCAGTACTGGCAAGGGAGACATTCCTTTTACCT
GGCTAATCGCCATCTTCCAGCAGGCGCACCATTGCCCCTGTTTCACTATCCAGGTTACGGATATAGTTCA
TGACAATATTTACATTGGTCCAGCCACCAGCTTGCATGATCTCCGGTATTGAAACTCCAGCGCGGGCCAT
ATCTCGCGCGGCTCCGACACGGGCACTGTGTCCAGACCAGGCCAGGTATCTCTGACCAGAGTCATCCTTA
GCGCCGTAAATCAATCGATGAGTTGCTTCAAAAATCCCTTCCAGGGCGCGAGTTGATAGCTGGCTGGTGG
CAGATGGCGCGGCAACACCATTTTTTCTGACCCGGCAAAACAGGTAGTTATTCGGATCATCAGCTACACC
AGAGACGGAAATCCATCGCTCGACCAGTTTAGTTACCCCCAGGCTAAGTGCCTTCTCTACACCTGCGGTG
CTAACCAGCGTTTTCGTTCTGCCAATATGGATTAACATTCTCCCACCGTCAGTACGTGAGATATCTTTAA
CCCTGATCCTGGCAATTTCGGCTATACGTAACAGGGTGTTATAAGCAATCCCCAGAAATGCCAGATTACG
TATATCCTGGCAGCGATCGCTATTTTCCATGAGTGAACGAACCTGGTCGAAATCAGTGCGTTCGAACGCT
AGAGCCTGTTTTGCACGTTCACCGGCATCAACGTTTTCTTTTCGGATCCGCCGCATAACCAGTGAAACAG
CATTGCTGTCACTTGGTCGTGGCAGCCCGGACCGACGATGAAGCATGTTTAGCTGGCCCAAATGTTGCTG
GATAGTTTTTACTGCCAGACCGCGCGCCTGAAGATATAGAAGATAATCGCGAACATCTTCAGGTTCTGCG
GGAAACCATTTCCGGTTATTCAACTTGCACCATGCCGCCCACGACCGGCAAACGGACAGAAGCATTTTCC
AGGTATGCTCAGAAAACGCCTGGCGATCCCTGAACATGTCCATCAGGTTCTTGCGAACCTCATCACTCGT
TGCATCGACCGGTAACTTTTAGATTAACATTTGTTTAAATATGAAATTAGGCAATGTAACATACTGCAGG
CAAATTTTGGTGTACGGTAAGTAAATTGGACATAAGATTTAACAAAGCGACTATAAGTCAGAAAGTGAGA
ATGAGATTGAAATAATTAATTCAACTTATTCAATTGATGATATGCCAGGATTCCTCTTCCTTTATCTTCA
ATGTTTCGATTAACAGGTCCATTATCCGGTTTTTAGTTTCGCTGCACATTGCCGAATGACAATCGGATTC
CTTTAAGCTATGCTTTTGCCCTGTTTTCTCTCCCCAGTAATCGTTGGGTGACTGAACCATCCAGTAGCCG
AGAGTTACGTTTTTCCTGATTTAATAAATATCCATATCTATTTGTCTCGTGGTGTTTTACAGCAACTAAC
CGAAATTACTATTTTGCATCATCCAACCATAAAGAGACAACAATAATTCTAGAAAACATATAACAAGTGT
TTTTTTCTATTTACGTCTCATACGCAAAGTCCACTTTACCATGTTTTGGAAACTTGTACCCAACCATTCA
TTTTTCGATTTTGTAATGAGGCTCTTTTCTTCTAACAATCATTGAGGTCATTATCATGTGTCCTCACCTA
TTGTTTAAATTGAGGCTTGCGCTATTCCCAAAATTGTGGGTATTATTTTCATATATCAGTATCTGCAATT
TCGGTTCAACTCCGGAAGCTCGGTACCCAACTGTGGGAATACTCAGGTATCGTAAGATGCAAGAGTTCGA
ATCTCTTAGCAACCATTATTTTTTTTCTCTCAACATAACGAGAACACACAGGGGCGCTATCGCACAGAAT
CAAATTCGATGACTGGAAATTTTTTGTTAATTTCAGAGGTCGCCTGACGCATATACCTTTTTCAACTGAA
AAATTGGGAGAAAAAGGAAAGGTGAGAGCGCCGGAACCGGCTTTTCATATAGAATAGAGAAGCGTTCATG
ACTAAATGCTTGCATCACAATACTTGAAGTTGACAATATTATTTAAGGACCTATTGTTTTTTCCAATAGG
TGGTTAGCAATCGTCTTACTTTCTAACTTTTCTTACCTTTTACATTTCAGCAATATATATATATATATAT
ATATATATTTCAAGGATATACCATTGTAATGTCTGCCCCTAAGAAGATCGTCGTTTTGCCAGGTGACCAC
GTTGGTCAAGAAATCACAGCCGAAGCCATTAAGGTTCTTAAAGCTATTTCTGATGTTCGTTCCAATGTCA
AGTTCGATTTCGAAAATCATTTAATTGGTGGTGCTGCTATCGATGCTACAGGTGTTCCACTTCCAGATGA
GGCGCTGGAAGCCTCCAAGAAGGCTGATGCCGTTTTGTTAGGTGCTGTGGGTGGTCCTAAATGGGGTACC
GGTAGTGTTAGACCTGAACAAGGTTTACTAAAAATCCGTAAAGAACTTCAATTGTACGCCAACTTAAGAC
CATGTAACTTTGCATCCGACTCTCTTTTAGACTTATCTCCAATCAAGCCACAATTTGCTAAAGGTACTGA
CTTCGTTGTTGTTAGAGAATTAGTGGGAGGTATTTACTTTGGTAAGAGAAAGGAAGACGATGGTGATGGT
GTCGCTTGGGATAGTGAACAATACACCGTTCCAGAAGTGCAAAGAATCACAAGAATGGCCGCTTTCATGG
CCCTACAACATGAGCCACCATTGCCTATTTGGTCCTTGGATAAAGCTAATGTTTTGGCCTCTTCAAGATT
ATGGAGAAAAACTGTGGAGGAAACCATCAAGAACGAATTTCCTACATTGAAAGTTCAACATCAATTGATT
GATTCTGCCGCCATGATCCTAGTTAAGAACCCAACCCACCTAAATGGTATTATAATCACCAGCAACATGT
TTGGTGATATCATCTCCGATGAAGCCTCCGTTATCCCAGGCTCCTTGGGTTTGTTGCCATCTGCGTCCTT
GGCCTCTTTGCCAGACAAGAACACCGCATTTGGTTTGTACGAACCATGCCACGGTTCCGCTCCAGATTTG
CCAAAGAATAAGGTCAACCCTATCGCCACTATCTTGTCTGCTGCAATGATGTTGAAATTGTCATTGAACT
TGCCTGAAGAAGGTAAAGCCATTGAAGATGCAGTTAAAAAGGTTTTGGATGCAGGTATCAGAACTGGTGA
TTTAGGTGGTTCCAACAGTACCACCGAAGTCGGTGATGCTGTCGCCGAAGAAGTTAAGAAAATCCTTGCT
TAAAAAGATTCTCTTTTTTTGTGATATTTGTACATAAACTTTATAAATGAAATTCATAATAGAAACGACA
CGAAATTACAAAATGGAATATGTTCATAGGGTAGACGAAACTATATACGCAATCTACATACATTTATCAA
GAAGGAGAAAAAGGAGGATGTAAAGGAATACAGGTAAGCAAATTGATACTAATGGCTCAACGTGATAAGG
AAAAAGAATTGCACTTTAACATTAATATTGACAAGGAGGAGGGCATCACA
