>Addgene plasmid #49867 | pAW8ENdeI-cyEGFP-spo5DSR | addgene partial sequence | sequence record 76146 | M13pUC-Rev 5'-AGCGGATAACAATTTCACACAGG-3'
AGCTTATAACTTCGTATAGCATACATTATACGAAGTTATTGCTAGCCGTTTTCTTCAATTACTAAATTAG
AACTAATTCAATCATATGCTGGCATGCGGAGAGCTCGGAGTCGACGAGACTAGTACTGGTTCTACAGGAT
CAACCGGCTCCACGGGGTCGATGGGTAGATCTATGTCTAAAGGTGAAGAATTATTCACTGGTGTTGTCCC
AATTTTGGTTGAATTAGATGGTGATGTTAATGGTCACAAATTTTCTGTCTCCGGTGAAGGTGANGNAGAT
GCTACTTACGGTAAATTGACCTTAAAATTTATTTGTACTACTGGTAAATTGCCAGTTCCATGGCCAACCT
TAGTCACTACTTTAACTTATGGTGTTCAATGTTTTTCTAGATACCCAGATCACATGAAACAACATGACTT
TTTCAAGTCTGCCATGCCAGAAGGTTATGTTCAAGAAAGAACTATTTTTTTCAAAGATGACGGTAACTAC
AAGACCAGAGCTGAAGTCAAGTTTGAAGGTGATACCTTAGTTAATAGAATCGAATTAAAAGGTATTGATT
TTAAAGAAGATGGTAACATTTTAGGTCACAAATTGGAATACAACTATAACTCTCACAATGTTTACATCAT
GGCTGACAAACAAAAGAATGGTATCAAAGTTAACTTCAAAATTAGACACAACATTGAAGATGGTTCTGTT
CAATTAGCTGACCATTATCAACAAAATACTCCAATTGGTGATGGTCCAGTCTTGTTACCAGACAACCATT
ACTTATCCACTCAATCTGCCTTATCCAAAGAT
