>Addgene plasmid #49867 | pAW8ENdeI-cyEGFP-spo5DSR | addgene partial sequence | sequence record 76782 | M13pUC-fwd 5'-CCCAGTCACGACGTTGTAAAACG-3'
TACTTCGTATATAATACCATATACGAAGTTATCCCGGGGCTTTGTCTAACAGGTTTTATGTTGGTTTAAG
TTTGAGTATGTGATAAGTGTTTGAAAAGATTTCGATATTAGAGTTTGATGTTCAAGTAAATGCTGGAAAG
ATGTTTAAATTTAATTAGCAGCAGAAGTAGCGGGATGGGCATGATATGGCGTAGTCCCGGGAGATCTTTA
TTTGTACAATTCATCCATACCATGGGTAATACCAGCAGCAGTAACAAATTCTAACAAGACCATGTGGTCT
CTCTTTTCGTTTGGATCTTTGGATAAGGCAGATTGAGTGGATAAGTAATGGTTGTCTGGTAACAAGACTG
GACCATCACCAATTGGAGTATTTTGTTGATAATGGTCAGCTAATTGAACAGAACCATCTTCAATGTTGTG
TCTAATTTTGAAGTTAACTTTGATACCATTCTTTTGTTTGTCAGCCATGATGTAAACATTGTGAGAGTTA
TAGTTGTATTCCAATTTGTGACCTAAAATGTTACCATCTTCTTTAAAATCAATACCTTTTAATTCGATTC
TATTAACTAAGGTATCACCTTCAAACTTGACTTCAGCTCTGGTCTTGTAGTTACCGTCATCTTTGAAAAA
AATAGTTCTTTCTTGAACATAACCTTCTGGCATGGCAGACTTGAAAAAGTCATGTTGTTTCATGTGATCT
GGGTATCTAGAAAAACATTGAACACCATAAGTTAAAGTAGTGACTAAGGTTGGCCATGGAACTGGCAATT
TACCAGTAGTACAAATAAATTTTAAGGTCAATTTACCGTAAGTAGCATCACCTTCACCTTCACCGGAGAC
AGAAAATTTGTGACCATTAACATCACCATCTAATTCAACCAAAATTGGGAC
